>Addgene plasmid #109693 | p3E-rab34a | depositor full sequence | sequence record 206630 | Full Sequence
CTTTCCTGCGTTATCCCCTGATTCTGTGGATAACCGTATTACCGCCTTTGAGTGAGCTGATACCGCTCGC
CGCAGCCGAACGACCGAGCGCAGCGAGTCAGTGAGCGAGGAAGCGGAAGAGCGCCCAATACGCAAACCGC
CTCTCCCCGCGCGTTGGCCGATTCATTAATGCAGCTGGCACGACAGGTTTCCCGACTGGAAAGCGGGCAG
TGAGCGCAACGCAATTAATACGCGTACCGCTAGCCAGGAAGAGTTTGTAGAAACGCAAAAAGGCCATCCG
TCAGGATGGCCTTCTGCTTAGTTTGATGCCTGGCAGTTTATGGCGGGCGTCCTGCCCGCCACCCTCCGGG
CCGTTGCTTCACAACGTTCAAATCCGCTCCCGGCGGATTTGTCCTACTCAGGAGAGCGTTCACCGACAAA
CAACAGATAAAACGAAAGGCCCAGTCTTCCGACTGAGCCTTTCGTTTTATTTGATGCCTGGCAGTTCCCT
ACTCTCGCGTTAACGCTAGCATGGATGTTTTCCCAGTCACGACGTTGTAAAACGACGGCCAGTCTTAAGC
TCGGGCCCTGCAGCTCTAGAGCTCGAATTCTACAGGTCACTAATACCATCTAAGTAGTTGGTTCATAGTG
ACTGCATATGTTGTGTTTTACAGTATTATGTAGTCTGTTTTTTATGCAAAATCTAATTTAATATATTGAT
ATTTATATCATTTTACGTTTCTCGTTCAACTTTCTTGTACAAAGTGGTGAGTGTACTGCCCCCTGTACGA
AAAGACCGCATAATCGGACAGCTTCCTAAGTGCTTCAACAGAGGCGCTGCTTTGAACACAGAGAATGAAT
TTCACAGCAAGGTGAAGACGGCCTGTCAGCAGCAGAGGACAGGAACTGTGGGGTTTAAGATCTCCAAGGT
TATTGTAGTTGGTGATCTGGCGGTGGGGAAAACCTGTTTAATTAATAGATTTTGTAAAGATGTCTTTGAC
AAAAATTACAAAGCTACCATTGGTGTGGACTTTGAAATGGAGAGGTTTGAAGTTCTCGGAGTCCCCTTCA
GTCTGCAACTATGGGACACTGCAGGACAGGAGAGGTTTAAATGCATTGCCTCAACATACTACAGAGGAGC
TCAGGCTGTAATCATTGTGTTTGACCTGACTGATGTGGCTTCACTGGAGCACACCAGACAATGGCTTGAA
GACGCTATGAAAGAGAATGATCCTACCAGTGTATTACTGTTCTTAGTGGGAACAAAGAAAGATCTGAGTT
CTCCTGCGCAGTATTCACTAATTGAGCAGGACGCAATTAAAATAGCGGATCAGATGAAAGCGGAGTACTG
GGCTTTGTCTGCCTTGTCTGGGGAGAATGTGAGAGACTTTTTCTTCAGAGTCGCATCTTTAACCTTTGAG
GCCAATGTACTGGCAGAACTGGAGAAAAGTGGATCAAGGCGTATTGGGGAAGTTGTTCAAATCAGCAGCA
ACTCTAATAACCTGTACGCAACGTCCAAGAAGAAACAGAGCAACTGTTGTCAGTAGCAACTTTATTATAC
AAAGTTGGCATTATAAAAAAGCATTGCTTATCAATTTGTTGCAACGAACAGGTCACTATCAGTCAAAATA
AAATCATTATTTGGAGCTCCATGGTAGCGTTAACGCGGCCGCGATATCCCCTATAGTGAGTCGTATTACA
TGGTCATAGCTGTTTCCTGGCAGCTCTGGCCCGTGTCTCAAAATCTCTGATGTTACATTGCACAAGATAA
AAATATATCATCATGAACAATAAAACTGTCTGCTTACATAAACAGTAATACAAGGGGTGTTATGAGCCAT
ATTCAACGGGAAACGTCGAGGCCGCGATTAAATTCCAACATGGATGCTGATTTATATGGGTATAAATGGG
CTCGCGATAATGTCGGGCAATCAGGTGCGACAATCTATCGCTTGTATGGGAAGCCCGATGCGCCAGAGTT
GTTTCTGAAACATGGCAAAGGTAGCGTTGCCAATGATGTTACAGATGAGATGGTCAGACTAAACTGGCTG
ACGGAATTTATGCCTCTTCCGACCATCAAGCATTTTATCCGTACTCCTGATGATGCATGGTTACTCACCA
CTGCGATCCCCGGAAAAACAGCATTCCAGGTATTAGAAGAATATCCTGATTCAGGTGAAAATATTGTTGA
TGCGCTGGCAGTGTTCCTGCGCCGGTTGCATTCGATTCCTGTTTGTAATTGTCCTTTTAACAGCGATCGC
GTATTTCGTCTCGCTCAGGCGCAATCACGAATGAATAACGGTTTGGTTGATGCGAGTGATTTTGATGACG
AGCGTAATGGCTGGCCTGTTGAACAAGTCTGGAAAGAAATGCATAAACTTTTGCCATTCTCACCGGATTC
AGTCGTCACTCATGGTGATTTCTCACTTGATAACCTTATTTTTGACGAGGGGAAATTAATAGGTTGTATT
GATGTTGGACGAGTCGGAATCGCAGACCGATACCAGGATCTTGCCATCCTATGGAACTGCCTCGGTGAGT
TTTCTCCTTCATTACAGAAACGGCTTTTTCAAAAATATGGTATTGATAATCCTGATATGAATAAATTGCA
GTTTCATTTGATGCTCGATGAGTTTTTCTAATCAGAATTGGTTAATTGGTTGTAACACTGGCAGAGCATT
ACGCTGACTTGACGGGACGGCGCAAGCTCATGACCAAAATCCCTTAACGTGAGTTACGCGTCGTTCCACT
GAGCGTCAGACCCCGTAGAAAAGATCAAAGGATCTTCTTGAGATCCTTTTTTTCTGCGCGTAATCTGCTG
CTTGCAAACAAAAAAACCACCGCTACCAGCGGTGGTTTGTTTGCCGGATCAAGAGCTACCAACTCTTTTT
CCGAAGGTAACTGGCTTCAGCAGAGCGCAGATACCAAATACTGTCCTTCTAGTGTAGCCGTAGTTAGGCC
ACCACTTCAAGAACTCTGTAGCACCGCCTACATACCTCGCTCTGCTAATCCTGTTACCAGTGGCTGCTGC
CAGTGGCGATAAGTCGTGTCTTACCGGGTTGGACTCAAGACGATAGTTACCGGATAAGGCGCAGCGGTCG
GGCTGAACGGGGGGTTCGTGCACACAGCCCAGCTTGGAGCGAACGACCTACACCGAACTGAGATACCTAC
AGCGTGAGCATTGAGAAAGCGCCACGCTTCCCGAAGGGAGAAAGGCGGACAGGTATCCGGTAAGCGGCAG
GGTCGGAACAGGAGAGCGCACGAGGGAGCTTCCAGGGGGAAACGCCTGGTATCTTTATAGTCCTGTCGGG
TTTCGCCACCTCTGACTTGAGCGTCGATTTTTGTGATGCTCGTCAGGGGGGCGGAGCCTATGGAAAAACG
CCAGCAACGCGGCCTTTTTACGGTTCCTGGCCTTTTGCTGGCCTTTTGCTCACATGTT
Features (pLannotate 1.2.2; 11 found; start..end, strand, type, name):
    121..213     +  CDS            lacI (fragment): lac repressor; lacI; The lac repressor binds to the lac operator to inhibit transcription in E. coli. This inhibition can be relieved by adding lactose or isopropyl-β-D-thiogalactopyranoside (IPTG).
    268..295     -  terminator     rrnB T2 terminator: transcription terminator T2 from the E. coli rrnB gene
    427..470     +  terminator     rrnB T1 terminator: Escherichia coli rrnB; transcription terminator T1 from the E. coli rrnB gene
    517..553     -  CDS            lacZα (fragment): LacZα fragment of β-galactosidase; lacZ fragment
    624..748     -  protein_bind   attR2: mutant version of attR; recombination site for the Gateway® LR reaction LR Clonase™
    753..1520    +  CDS            RAB34: RAB34_HUMAN - Also known as RAB39, RAH. Experimental evidence at protein level: Swiss-Prot protein existence level 1. Transport protein involved in the redistribution of lysosomes to the peri-Golgi region (PubMed:27113757). Plays a role in the maturation of phagosomes that engulf pathogens, such as S.aureus and M.tuberculosis (PubMed:21255211). Plays a role in the fusion of phagosomes with lysosomes (PubMed:21255211). Acts also as a positive regulator of hedgehog signaling and regulates ciliary function (By similarity). From Homo sapiens (Human).
   1527..1547    -  protein_bind   attB3: mutant version of attB; core recombination site for the Gateway® BP reaction BP Clonase™
   1538..1623    -  protein_bind   attL1 (fragment): mutant version of attL; recombination site for the Gateway® LR reaction LR Clonase™
   1660..1678    -  promoter       T7 promoter: promoter for bacteriophage T7 RNA polymerase
   1812..2621    +  CDS            KanR: aminoglycoside phosphotransferase; aph(3')-Ia; confers resistance to kanamycin in bacteria or G418 (Geneticin®) in eukaryotes
   2768..3356    +  rep_origin     ori: high-copy-number ColE1/pMB1/pBR322/pUC origin of replication
