>Addgene plasmid #109693 | p3E-rab34a | addgene full sequence | sequence record 223970 | Addgene NGS Result
CATAGTGACTGCATATGTTGTGTTTTACAGTATTATGTAGTCTGTTTTTTATGCAAAATCTAATTTAATA
TATTGATATTTATATCATTTTACGTTTCTCGTTCAACTTTCTTGTACAAAGTGGTGAGTGTACTGCCCCC
TGTACGAAAAGACCGCATAATCGGACAGCTTCCTAAGTGCTTCAACAGAGGCGCTGCTTTGAACACAGAG
AATGAATTTCACAGCAAGGTGAAGACGGCCTGTCAGCAGCAGAGGACAGGAACTGTGGGGTTTAAGATCT
CCAAGGTTATTGTAGTTGGTGATCTGGCGGTGGGGAAAACCTGTTTAATTAATAGATTTTGTAAAGATGT
CTTTGACAAAAATTACAAAGCTACCATTGGTGTGGACTTTGAAATGGAGAGGTTTGAAGTTCTCGGAGTC
CCCTTCAGTCTGCAACTATGGGACACTGCAGGACAGGAGAGGTTTAAATGCATTGCCTCAACATACTACA
GAGGAGCTCAGGCTGTAATCATTGTGTTTGACCTGACTGATGTGGCTTCACTGGAGCACACCAGACAATG
GCTTGAAGACGCTATGAAAGAGAATGATCCTACCAGTGTATTACTGTTCTTAGTGGGAACAAAGAAAGAT
CTGAGTTCTCCTGCGCAGTATTCACTAATTGAGCAGGACGCAATTAAAATAGCGGATCAGATGAAAGCGG
AGTACTGGGCTTTGTCTGCCTTGTCTGGGGAGAATGTGAGAGACTTTTTCTTCAGAGTCGCATCTTTAAC
CTTTGAGGCCAATGTACTGGCAGAACTGGAGAAAAGTGGATCAAGGCGTATTGGGGAAGTTGTTCAAATC
AGCAGCAACTCTAATAACCTGTACGCAACGTCCAAGAAGAAACAGAGCAACTGTTGTCAGTAGCAACTTT
ATTATACAAAGTTGGCATTATAAAAAAGCATTGCTTATCAATTTGTTGCAACGAACAGGTCACTATCAGT
CAAAATAAAATCATTATTTGGAGCTCCATGGTAGCGTTAACGCGGCCGCGATATCCCCTATAGTGAGTCG
TATTACATGGTCATAGCTGTTTCCTGGCAGCTCTGGCCCGTGTCTCAAAATCTCTGATGTTACATTGCAC
AAGATAAAAATATATCATCATGAACAATAAAACTGTCTGCTTACATAAACAGTAATACAAGGGGTGTTAT
GAGCCATATTCAACGGGAAACGTCGAGGCCGCGATTAAATTCCAACATGGATGCTGATTTATATGGGTAT
AAATGGGCTCGCGATAATGTCGGGCAATCAGGTGCGACAATCTATCGCTTGTATGGGAAGCCCGATGCGC
CAGAGTTGTTTCTGAAACATGGCAAAGGTAGCGTTGCCAATGATGTTACAGATGAGATGGTCAGACTAAA
CTGGCTGACGGAATTTATGCCTCTTCCGACCATCAAGCATTTTATCCGTACTCCTGATGATGCATGGTTA
CTCACCACTGCGATCCCCGGAAAAACAGCATTCCAGGTATTAGAAGAATATCCTGATTCAGGTGAAAATA
TTGTTGATGCGCTGGCAGTGTTCCTGCGCCGGTTGCATTCGATTCCTGTTTGTAATTGTCCTTTTAACAG
CGATCGCGTATTTCGTCTCGCTCAGGCGCAATCACGAATGAATAACGGTTTGGTTGATGCGAGTGATTTT
GATGACGAGCGTAATGGCTGGCCTGTTGAACAAGTCTGGAAAGAAATGCATAAACTTTTGCCATTCTCAC
CGGATTCAGTCGTCACTCATGGTGATTTCTCACTTGATAACCTTATTTTTGACGAGGGGAAATTAATAGG
TTGTATTGATGTTGGACGAGTCGGAATCGCAGACCGATACCAGGATCTTGCCATCCTATGGAACTGCCTC
GGTGAGTTTTCTCCTTCATTACAGAAACGGCTTTTTCAAAAATATGGTATTGATAATCCTGATATGAATA
AATTGCAGTTTCATTTGATGCTCGATGAGTTTTTCTAATCAGAATTGGTTAATTGGTTGTAACACTGGCA
GAGCATTACGCTGACTTGACGGGACGGCGCAAGCTCATGACCAAAATCCCTTAACGTGAGTTACGCGTCG
TTCCACTGAGCGTCAGACCCCGTAGAAAAGATCAAAGGATCTTCTTGAGATCCTTTTTTTCTGCGCGTAA
TCTGCTGCTTGCAAACAAAAAAACCACCGCTACCAGCGGTGGTTTGTTTGCCGGATCAAGAGCTACCAAC
TCTTTTTCCGAAGGTAACTGGCTTCAGCAGAGCGCAGATACCAAATACTGTTCTTCTAGTGTAGCCGTAG
TTAGGCCACCACTTCAAGAACTCTGTAGCACCGCCTACATACCTCGCTCTGCTAATCCTGTTACCAGTGG
CTGCTGCCAGTGGCGATAAGTCGTGTCTTACCGGGTTGGACTCAAGACGATAGTTACCGGATAAGGCGCA
GCGGTCGGGCTGAACGGGGGGTTCGTGCACACAGCCCAGCTTGGAGCGAACGACCTACACCGAACTGAGA
TACCTACAGCGTGAGCTATGAGAAAGCGCCACGCTTCCCGAAGGGAGAAAGGCGGACAGGTATCCGGTAA
GCGGCAGGGTCGGAACAGGAGAGCGCACGAGGGAGCTTCCAGGGGGAAACGCCTGGTATCTTTATAGTCC
TGTCGGGTTTCGCCACCTCTGACTTGAGCGTCGATTTTTGTGATGCTCGTCAGGGGGGCGGAGCCTATGG
AAAAACGCCAGCAACGCGGCCTTTTTACGGTTCCTGGCCTTTTGCTGGCCTTTTGCTCACATGTTCTTTC
CTGCGTTATCCCCTGATTCTGTGGATAACCGTATTACCGCCTTTGAGTGAGCTGATACCGCTCGCCGCAG
CCGAACGACCGAGCGCAGCGAGTCAGTGAGCGAGGAAGCGGAAGAGCGCCCAATACGCAAACCGCCTCTC
CCCGCGCGTTGGCCGATTCATTAATGCAGCTGGCACGACAGGTTTCCCGACTGGAAAGCGGGCAGTGAGC
GCAACGCAATTAATACGCGTACCGCTAGCCAGGAAGAGTTTGTAGAAACGCAAAAAGGCCATCCGTCAGG
ATGGCCTTCTGCTTAGTTTGATGCCTGGCAGTTTATGGCGGGCGTCCTGCCCGCCACCCTCCGGGCCGTT
GCTTCACAACGTTCAAATCCGCTCCCGGCGGATTTGTCCTACTCAGGAGAGCGTTCACCGACAAACAACA
GATAAAACGAAAGGCCCAGTCTTCCGACTGAGCCTTTCGTTTTATTTGATGCCTGGCAGTTCCCTACTCT
CGCGTTAACGCTAGCATGGATGTTTTCCCAGTCACGACGTTGTAAAACGACGGCCAGTCTTAAGCTCGGG
CCCTGCAGCTCTAGAGCTCGAATTCTACAGGTCACTAATACCATCTAAGTAGTTGGTT
Features (pLannotate 1.2.2; 12 found; start..end, strand, type, name):
      1..125     -  protein_bind   attR2: mutant version of attR; recombination site for the Gateway® LR reaction LR Clonase™
    130..897     +  CDS            RAB34: RAB34_HUMAN - Also known as RAB39, RAH. Experimental evidence at protein level: Swiss-Prot protein existence level 1. Transport protein involved in the redistribution of lysosomes to the peri-Golgi region (PubMed:27113757). Plays a role in the maturation of phagosomes that engulf pathogens, such as S.aureus and M.tuberculosis (PubMed:21255211). Plays a role in the fusion of phagosomes with lysosomes (PubMed:21255211). Acts also as a positive regulator of hedgehog signaling and regulates ciliary function (By similarity). From Homo sapiens (Human).
    904..924     -  protein_bind   attB3: mutant version of attB; core recombination site for the Gateway® BP reaction BP Clonase™
    915..1000    -  protein_bind   attL1 (fragment): mutant version of attL; recombination site for the Gateway® LR reaction LR Clonase™
   1037..1055    -  promoter       T7 promoter: promoter for bacteriophage T7 RNA polymerase
   1189..1998    +  CDS            KanR: aminoglycoside phosphotransferase; aph(3')-Ia; confers resistance to kanamycin in bacteria or G418 (Geneticin®) in eukaryotes
   2145..2733    +  rep_origin     ori: high-copy-number ColE1/pMB1/pBR322/pUC origin of replication
   2916..3008    +  CDS            lacI (fragment): lac repressor; lacI; The lac repressor binds to the lac operator to inhibit transcription in E. coli. This inhibition can be relieved by adding lactose or isopropyl-β-D-thiogalactopyranoside (IPTG).
   3063..3090    -  terminator     rrnB T2 terminator: transcription terminator T2 from the E. coli rrnB gene
   3222..3265    +  terminator     rrnB T1 terminator: Escherichia coli rrnB; transcription terminator T1 from the E. coli rrnB gene
   3312..3348    -  CDS            lacZα (fragment): LacZα fragment of β-galactosidase; lacZ fragment
   3386..3415    -  protein_bind   attP2 (fragment): mutant version of attP; recombination site for the Gateway® BP reaction BP Clonase™
