[The description below was written by a language model from this plasmid's Addgene catalogue record and pLannotate feature annotations shown in this document.]
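Description:
p3E-rab34a is a 3' entry clone for multisite Gateway assembly, made by recombining the zebrafish (Danio rerio) rab34a coding sequence into the pDONR P2R-P3 donor backbone. It is a small bacterial plasmid of about 3.4 kb. A high-copy ColE1/pUC-type origin supports replication in E. coli, and an aminoglycoside phosphotransferase gene provides kanamycin selection. The backbone also carries rrnB T1 and T2 transcription terminators upstream of the cloning region, which insulate the insert from read-through transcription. A T7 promoter lies beside the insert, and short lacI and lacZα fragments are remnants of vector construction.

The payload is a roughly 770 bp open reading frame. The automated annotation labels it by similarity to human RAB34, but the catalogue entry identifies it as the zebrafish orthologue rab34a, a small Rab-family GTPase. It is flanked on one side by attR2 and on the other by a site annotated as an attB3 core overlapping an attL fragment, which is consistent with the attL3 site expected in a 3' entry clone. No eukaryotic promoter or polyadenylation signal is annotated, so the plasmid is not an expression construct in itself. In an LR reaction it is combined with a 5' entry clone supplying a promoter, a middle entry clone and a destination vector. This places rab34a in the 3' position, so that the middle-element sequence can be fused to it; the record does not name a partner. Both the depositor and sequencing-derived records are the same length and show the same feature arrangement, differing only in their start coordinate. The associated work used such clones for in vivo cell biological screening in zebrafish.
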