Addgene plasmid #109693: p3E-rab34a
Purpose: Multisite gateway vector for 3' tagging with rab34a
Depositing lab: Rob Parton. Depositing organization: University of Queensland, Institute for Molecular Bioscience. Publication: In vivo cell biological screening identifies an endocytic capture mechanism for T-tubule formation. Hall TE, Martel N, Ariotti N, Xiong Z, Lo HP, Ferguson C, Rae J, Lim YW, Parton RG. Nat Commun. 2020 Jul 24;11(1):3711. doi: 10.1038/s41467-020-17486-w. PubMed 32709891.
Backbone
  Vector backbone: pDONR p2R-p3
  Vector type: Zebrafish plasmids
Growth in bacteria
  Bacterial resistance: Kanamycin, 50 μg/mL
  Growth temperature: 37°C
  Growth strain: DH5alpha
  Copy number: High Copy
Gene/Insert
  Gene/Insert name: rab34a
  Species: D. rerio (zebrafish)
  Entrez Gene: rab34a (a.k.a. rab34, zgc:101620)
  Cloning method: Gateway Cloning
Terms and licenses: Academic/Nonprofit Terms; Industry Terms: Not Available to Industry
How to cite: p3E-rab34a was a gift from Rob Parton (Addgene plasmid # 109693 ; http://n2t.net/addgene:109693 ; RRID:Addgene_109693)
